>Addgene plasmid #210936 | pFBOH-MHL_TBL2:70-405 | addgene full sequence | sequence record 426243 | Addgene NGS Result
GGATGCCCTGCGTAAGCGGGTGTGGGCGGACAATAAAGTCTTAAACTGAACAAAATAGATCTAAACTATG
ACAATAAAGTCTTAAACTAGACAGAATAGTTGTAAACTGAAATCAGTCCAGTTATGCTGTGAAAAAGCAT
ACTGGACTTTTGTTATGGCTAAAGCAAACTCTTCATTTTCTGAAGTGCAAATTGCCCGTCGTATTAAAGA
GGGGCGTGGCCAAGGGCATGGTAAAGACTATATTCGCGGCGTTGTGACAATTTACCGAACAACTCCGCGG
CCGGGAAGCCGATCTCGGCTTGAACGAATTGTTAGGTGGCGGTACTTGGGTCGATATCAAAGTGCATCAC
TTCTTCCCGTATGCCCAACTTTGTATAGAGAGCCACTGCGGGATCGTCACCGTAATCTGCTTGCACGTAG
ATCACATAAGCACCAAGCGCGTTGGCCTCATGCTTGAGCAGATTGATGAGCGCGGTGGCAATGCCCTGCC
TCCGGTGCTCGCCGGAGACTGCGAGATCATAGATATAGATCTCACTACGCGGCTGCTCAAACTTGGGCAG
AACGTAAGCCGCGAGAGCGCCAACAACCGCTTCTTGGTCGAAGGCAGCAAGCGCGATGAATGTCTTACTA
CGGAGCAAGTTCCCGAGGTAATCGGAGTCCGGCTGATGTTGGGAGTAGGTGGCTACGTCTCCGAACTCAC
GACCGAAAAGATCAAGAGCAGCCCGCATGGATTTGACTTGGTCAGGGCCGAGCCTACATGTGCGAATGAT
GCCCATACTTGAGCCACCTAACTTTGTTTTAGGGCGACTGCCCTGCTGCGTAACATCGTTGCTGCTCCAT
AACATCAAACATCGACCCACGGCGTAACGCGCTTGCTGCTTGGATGCCCGAGGCATAGACTGTACAAAAA
AACAGTCATAACAAGCCATGAAAACCGCCACTGCGCCGTTACCACCGCTGCGTTCGGTCAAGGTTCTGGA
CCAGTTGCGTGAGCGCATACGCTACTTGCATTACAGTTTACGAACCGAACAGGCTTATGTCAACTGGGTT
CGTGCCTTCATCCGTTTCCACGGTGTGCGTCACCCGGCAACCTTGGGCAGCAGCGAAGTCGAGGCATTTC
TGTCCTGGCTGGCGAACGAGCGCAAGGTTTCGGTCTCCACGCATCGTCAGGCATTGGCGGCCTTGCTGTT
CTTCTACGGCAAGGTGCTGTGCACGGATCTGCCCTGGCTTCAGGAGATCGGAAGACCTCGGCCGTCGCGG
CGCTTGCCGGTGGTGCTGACCCCGGATGAAGTGGTTCGCATCCTCGGTTTTCTGGAAGGCGAGCATCGTT
TGTTCGCCCAGGACTCTAGCTATAGTTCTAGTGGTTGGCTACGTATACTCCGGAATATTAATAGATCATG
GAGATAATTAAAATGATAACCATCTCGCAAATAAATAAGTATTTTACTGTTTTCGTAACAGTTTTGTAAT
AAAAAAACCTATAAATATTCCGGATTATTCATACCGTCCCACCATCGGGCGCGGATCTCGGTCCGAAAAC
CATGCATCATCATCATCATCACAGCAGCGGCAGAGAAAACTTGTATTTCCAGGGCGAGAAGCCTCAACAA
CACAACTTCACCCACCGCCTCCTGGCTGCAGCTCTGAAGAGCCACAGCGGGAACATATCTTGCATGGACT
TTAGCAGCAATGGCAAATACCTGGCTACCTGTGCAGATGATCGCACCATCCGCATCTGGAGCACCAAGGA
CTTCCTGCAGCGAGAGCACCGCAGCATGAGAGCCAACGTGGAGCTGGACCACGCCACCCTGGTGCGCTTC
AGCCCTGACTGCAGAGCCTTCATCGTCTGGCTGGCCAACGGGGACACCCTCCGTGTCTTCAAGATGACCA
AGCGGGAGGATGGGGGCTACACCTTCACAGCCACCCCAGAGGACTTCCCTAAAAAGCACAAGGCGCCTGT
CATCGACATTGGCATTGCTAACACAGGGAAGTTTATCATGACTGCCTCCAGTGACACCACTGTCCTCATC
TGGAGCCTGAAGGGTCAAGTGCTGTCTACCATCAACACCAACCAGATGAACAACACACACGCTGCTGTAT
CTCCCTGTGGCAGATTTGTAGCCTCGTGTGGCTTCACCCCAGATGTGAAGGTTTGGGAAGTCTGCTTTGG
AAAGAAGGGGGAGTTCCAGGAGGTGGTGCGAGCCTTCGAACTAAAGGGCCACTCCGCGGCTGTGCACTCG
TTTGCTTTCTCCAACGACTCACGGAGGATGGCTTCTGTCTCCAAGGATGGTACATGGAAACTGTGGGACA
CAGATGTGGAATACAAGAAGAAGCAGGACCCCTACTTGCTGAAGACAGGCCGCTTTGAAGAGGCGGCGGG
TGCCGCGCCGTGCCGCCTGGCCCTCTCCCCCAACGCCCAGGTCTTGGCCTTGGCCAGTGGCAGTAGTATT
CATCTCTACAATACCCGGCGGGGCGAGAAGGAGGAGTGCTTTGAGCGGGTCCATGGCGAGTGTATCGCCA
ACTTGTCCTTTGACATCACTGGCCGCTTTCTGGCCTCCTGTGGGGACCGGGCGGTGCGGCTGTTTCACAA
CACTCCTGGCCACTGATGACGAAGCTTGTCGAGAAGTACTAGAGGATCATAATCAGCCATACCACATTTG
TAGAGGTTTTACTTGCTTTAAAAAACCTCCCACACCTCCCCCTGAACCTGAAACATAAAATGAATGCAAT
TGTTGTTGTTAACTTGTTTATTGCAGCTTATAATGGTTACAAATAAAGCAATAGCATCACAAATTTCACA
AATAAAGCATTTTTTTCACTGCATTCTAGTTGTGGTTTGTCCAAACTCATCAATGTATCTTATCATGTCT
GGATCTGATCACTGATATCGCCTAGGAGATCCGAACCAGATAAGTGAAATCTAGTTCCAAACTATTTTGT
CATTTTTAATTTTCGTATTAGCTTACGACGCTACACCCAGTTCCCATCTATTTTGTCACTCTTCCCTAAA
TAATCCTTAAAAACTCCATTTCCACCCCTCCCAGTTCCCAACTATTTTGTCCGCCCACAGCGGGGCATTT
TTCTTCCTGTTATGTTTTTAATCAAACATCCTGCCAACTCCATGTGACAAACCGTCATCTTCGGCTACTT
TTTCTCTGTCACAGAATGAAAATTTTTCTGTCATCTCTTCGTTATTAATGTTTGTAATTGACTGAATATC
AACGCTTATTTGCAGCCTGAATGGCGAATGGG
[124 nt withheld, positions 3253-3376]
C
[91 nt withheld, positions 3378-3468]
A
[49 nt withheld, positions 3470-3518]
CCTTTGACGTTGGAGTCCACGTTCTT
[37 nt withheld, positions 3545-3581]
ACCCTATCTCGGTCTATTCTTTTGATTTATAAGGGATTTTGCCGATTTCGGCCTATTGGTTAAAAAATGA
GCTGATTTAACAAAAATTTAACGCGAATTTTAACAAAATATTAACGCTTACAATTTAGGTGGCACTTTTC
GGGGAAATGTGCGCGGAACCCCTATTTGTTTATTTTTCTAAATACATTCAAATATGTATCCGCTCATGAG
ACAATAACCCTGATAAATGCTTCAATAATATTGAAAAAGGAAGAGTATGAGTATTCAACATTTCCGTGTC
GCCCTTATTCCCTTTTTTGCGGCATTTTGCCTTCCTGTTTTTGCTCACCCAGAAACGCTGGTGAAAGTAA
AAGATGCTGAAGATCAGTTGGGTGCACGAGTGGGTTACATCGAACTGGATCTCAACAGCGGTAAGATCCT
TGAGAGTTTTCGCCCCGAAGAACGTTTTCCAATGATGAGCACTTTTAAAGTTCTGCTATGTGGCGCGGTA
TTATCCCGTATTGACGCCGGGCAAGAGCAACTCGGTCGCCGCATACACTATTCTCAGAATGACTTGGTTG
AGTACTCACCAGTCACAGAAAAGCATCTTACGGATGGCATGACAGTAAGAGAATTATGCAGTGCTGCCAT
AACCATGAGTGATAACACTGCGGCCAACTTACTTCTGACAACGATCGGAGGACCGAAGGAGCTAACCGCT
TTTTTGCACAACATGGGGGATCATGTAACTCGCCTTGATCGTTGGGAACCGGAGCTGAATGAAGCCATAC
CAAACGACGAGCGTGACACCACGATGCCTGTAGCAATGGCAACAACGTTGCGCAAACTATTAACTGGCGA
ACTACTTACTCTAGCTTCCCGGCAACAATTAATAGACTGGATGGAGGCGGATAAAGTTGCAGGACCACTT
CTGCGCTCGGCCCTTCCGGCTGGCTGGTTTATTGCTGATAAATCTGGAGCCGGTGAGCGTGGGTCTCGCG
GTATCATTGCAGCACTGGGGCCAGATGGTAAGCCCTCCCGTATCGTAGTTATCTACACGACGGGGAGTCA
GGCAACTATGGATGAACGAAATAGACAGATCGCTGAGATAGGTGCCTCACTGATTAAGCATTGGTAACTG
TCAGACCAAGTTTACTCATATATACTTTAGATTGATTTAAAACTTCATTTTTAATTTAAAAGGATCTAGG
TGAAGATCCTTTTTGATAATCTCATGACCAAAATCCCTTAACGTGAGTTTTCGTTCCACTGAGCGTCAGA
CCCCGTAGAAAAGATCAAAGGATCTTCTTGAGATCCTTTTTTTCTGCGCGTAATCTGCTGCTTGCAAACA
AAAAAACCACCGCTACCAGCGGTGGTTTGTTTGCCGGATCAAGAGCTACCAACTCTTTTTCCGAAGGTAA
CTGGCTTCAGCAGAGCGCAGATACCAAATACTGTTCTTCTAGTGTAGCCGTAGTTAGGCCACCACTTCAA
GAACTCTGTAGCACCGCCTACATACCTCGCTCTGCTAATCCTGTTACCAGTGGCTGCTGCCAGTGGCGAT
AAGTCGTGTCTTACCGGGTTGGACTCAAGACGATAGTTACCGGATAAGGCGCAGCGGTCGGGCTGAACGG
GGGGTTCGTGCACACAGCCCAGCTTGGAGCGAACGACCTACACCGAACTGAGATACCTACAGCGTGAGCT
ATGAGAAAGCGCCACGCTTCCCGAAGGGAGAAAGGCGGACAGGTATCCGGTAAGCGGCAGGGTCGGAACA
GGAGAGCGCACGAGGGAGCTTCCAGGGGGAAACGCCTGGTATCTTTATAGTCCTGTCGGGTTTCGCCACC
TCTGACTTGAGCGTCGATTTTTGTGATGCTCGTCAGGGGGGCGGAGCCTATGGAAAAACGCCAGCAACGC
GGCCTTTTTACGGTTCCTGGCCTTTTGCTGGCCTTTTGCTCACATGTTCTTTCCTGCGTTATCCCCTGAT
TCTGTGGATAACCGTATTACCGCCTTTGAGTGAGCTGATACCGCTCGCCGCAGCCGAACGACCGAGCGCA
GCGAGTCAGTGAGCGAGGAAGCGGAAGAGCGCCTGATGCGGTATTTTCTCCTTACGCATCTGTGCGGTAT
TTCACACCGCATAGACCAGCCGCGTAACCTGGCAAAATCGGTTACGGTTGAGTAATAAAT
Features (pLannotate 1.2.2; 16 found; start..end, strand, type, name):
     21..245     -  mobile_element Tn7R: mini-Tn7 element (right end of the Tn7 transposon) Tn7
    312..845     -  CDS            GmR: gentamycin acetyltransferase; aacC1; confers resistance to gentamycin
   1015..1043    -  promoter       Pc promoter: intI1 (promoter lies within the coding sequence); class 1 integron promoter
   1021..1368    -  CDS            YPR2_ECOLX (fragment): Protein predicted: Swiss-Prot protein existence level 4. From Escherichia coli.
   1395..1486    +  promoter       polyhedrin promoter: polh from Autographa californica; promoter for the baculovirus polyhedrin gene
   1543..1561    +  CDS            capTEV™ (fragment): composite tag for in vivo biotinylation, TEV protease cleavage, and 6xHis tagging
   1596..2603    +  CDS            TBL2 (fragment): TBL2_HUMAN - Also known as WBSCR13. Experimental evidence at protein level: Swiss-Prot protein existence level 1. From Homo sapiens (Human).
   2635..2718    +  CDS            large T antigen (fragment): large T antigen from SV40 (simian virus 40)
   2741..2875    +  polyA_signal   SV40 poly(A) signal: SV40 polyadenylation signal
   2904..3069    -  mobile_element Tn7L: mini-Tn7 element (left end of the Tn7 transposon) Tn7
   3232..3248    +  CDS            lacZα (fragment): LacZα fragment of β-galactosidase; lacZ fragment
   3253..3707    +  rep_origin     f1 ori (sequence partly withheld): f1 bacteriophage origin of replication; arrow indicates direction of (+) strand synthesis
   3733..3837    +  promoter       AmpR promoter: bla
   3838..4698    +  CDS            AmpR: β-lactamase; bla; confers resistance to ampicillin, carbenicillin, and related antibiotics
   4869..5457    +  rep_origin     ori: high-copy-number ColE1/pMB1/pBR322/pUC origin of replication
   5643..5694    -  misc_feature   bom (fragment): basis of mobility region from pBR322
