[The description below was written by a language model from this plasmid's Addgene catalogue record and pLannotate feature annotations shown in this document.]
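Description:
pFBOH-MHL_TBL2:70-405 is a baculovirus transfer (donor) plasmid for insect-cell expression, built on pFBOH-MHL, a modified pFastBac1 backbone. In E. coli it is maintained as a high-copy plasmid through a ColE1/pUC-type origin and selected with ampicillin via the β-lactamase gene. An f1 origin and a fragment of the pBR322 bom region are also annotated in the backbone.

The payload lies between the Tn7R and Tn7L ends of a mini-Tn7 element. This arrangement allows the whole cassette to be moved by site-specific transposition into a baculovirus shuttle genome (bacmid) in a suitable E. coli host. A gentamicin acetyltransferase gene, driven by the class 1 integron Pc promoter, travels with the cassette as the marker for the transposed segment.

Within the element, the very late polyhedrin promoter from Autographa californica nucleopolyhedrovirus drives a 1,008 bp wild-type fragment of human TBL2 (also known as WBSCR13), encoding residues E70 to H405, and an SV40 polyadenylation signal follows it. The coding sequence was derived from a Mammalian Gene Collection clone and inserted by ligation-independent cloning, which destroyed the flanking BseRI sites. The protein carries an N-terminal 6xHis tag followed by a TEV protease site, so it can be purified by metal affinity and the tag then removed. The short "capTEV" hit in the feature table probably corresponds to this tag region, and the small large T antigen, lacZα and YPR2 fragments look like backbone remnants rather than functional genes.

The construct is intended for producing recombinant TBL2 fragment in insect cells. It was deposited with a study evaluating the ligandability of WD40 repeat-containing proteins.
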