Addgene plasmid #210936: pFBOH-MHL_TBL2:70-405
Purpose: Insect expression of human TBL2 fragment E70 to H405. N-terminal 6X His tag with TEV cleavage.
Depositing lab: Cheryl Arrowsmith. Depositing organization: University of Toronto. Publication: A Target Class Ligandability Evaluation of WD40 Repeat-Containing Proteins. Ackloo S, Li F, Szewczyk M, Seitova A, Loppnau P, Zeng H, Xu J, Ahmad S, Arnautova YA, Baghaie AJ, Beldar S, Bolotokova A, Centrella PA, Chau I, Clark MA, Cuozzo JW, Dehghani-Tafti S, Disch JS, Dong A, Dumas A, Feng JA, Ghiabi P, Gibson E, Gilmer J, Goldman B, Green SR, Guie MA, Guilinger JP, Harms N, Herasymenko O, Houliston S, Hutchinson A, Kearnes S, Keefe AD, Kimani SW, Kramer T, Kutera M, Kwak HA, Lento C, Li Y, Liu J, Loup J, Machado RAC, Mulhern CJ, Perveen S, Righetto GL, Riley P, Shrestha S, Sigel EA, Silva M, Sintchak MD, Slakman BL, Taylor RD, Thompson J, Torng W, Underkoffler C, von Rechenberg M, Walsh RT, Watson I, Wilson DJ, Wolf E, Yadav M, Yazdi AK, Zhang J, Zhang Y, Santhakumar V, Edwards AM, Barsyte-Lovejoy D, Schapira M, Brown PJ, Halabelian L, Arrowsmith CH. J Med Chem. 2025 Jan 23;68(2):1092-1112. doi: 10.1021/acs.jmedchem.4c02010. Epub 2024 Nov 4. PubMed 39495097.
Backbone
  Vector backbone: pFBOH-MHL
  Backbone manufacturer: pFASTBac1 Modified
  Vector type: Insect Expression
  Selectable markers: Gentamicin
Growth in bacteria
  Bacterial resistance: Ampicillin, 100 μg/mL
  Growth temperature: 37°C
  Growth strain: DH5alpha
  Copy number: High Copy
Gene/Insert
  Gene/Insert name: TBL2:E70-H405
  Species: H. sapiens (human)
  Insert size (bp): 1008
  Mutation: wild type
  Entrez Gene: TBL2 (a.k.a. WBSCR13, WS-betaTRP)
  Promoter: Polyhedrin
  Tag / fusion protein: MHHHHHHSSGRENLYFQG (N terminal on insert)
  Cloning method: Ligation Independent Cloning
  Sequencing primers: 5′ tattccggattattcataccg; 3′ ctctacaaatgtggtatggc
Resource information
  A portion of this plasmid was derived from a plasmid made by: Mammalian Gene Collection (BC012938)
Terms and licenses: Academic/Nonprofit Terms; Industry Terms: Not Available to Industry
Depositor comments: 5' Cloning Site: BseRI (destroyed), 3' Cloning Site: BseRI (destroyed).
How to cite: pFBOH-MHL_TBL2:70-405 was a gift from Cheryl Arrowsmith (Addgene plasmid # 210936 ; http://n2t.net/addgene:210936 ; RRID:Addgene_210936)
