>Addgene plasmid #210936 | pFBOH-MHL_TBL2:70-405 | depositor partial sequence | sequence record 411352 | Insert sequence
GAGAAGCCTCAACAACACAACTTCACCCACCGCCTCCTGGCTGCAGCTCTGAAGAGCCACAGCGGGAACA
TATCTTGCATGGACTTTAGCAGCAATGGCAAATACCTGGCTACCTGTGCAGATGATCGCACCATCCGCAT
CTGGAGCACCAAGGACTTCCTGCAGCGAGAGCACCGCAGCATGAGAGCCAACGTGGAGCTGGACCACGCC
ACCCTGGTGCGCTTCAGCCCTGACTGCAGAGCCTTCATCGTCTGGCTGGCCAACGGGGACACCCTCCGTG
TCTTCAAGATGACCAAGCGGGAGGATGGGGGCTACACCTTCACAGCCACCCCAGAGGACTTCCCTAAAAA
GCACAAGGCGCCTGTCATCGACATTGGCATTGCTAACACAGGGAAGTTTATCATGACTGCCTCCAGTGAC
ACCACTGTCCTCATCTGGAGCTTGAAGGGTCAAGTGCTGTCTACCATCAACACCAACCAGATGAACAACA
CACACGCTGCTGTATCTCCCTGTGGCAGATTTGTAGCCTCGTGTGGCTTCACCCCAGATGTGAAGGTTTG
GGAAGTCTGCTTTGGAAAGAAGGGGGAGTTCCAGGAGGTGGTGCGAGCCTTCGAACTAAAGGGCCACTCC
GCGGCTGTGCACTCGTTTGCTTTCTCCAACGACTCACGGAGGATGGCTTCTGTCTCCAAGGATGGTACAT
GGAAACTGTGGGACACAGATGTGGAATACAAGAAGAAGCAGGACCCCTACTTGCTGAAGACAGGCCGCTT
TGAAGAGGCGGCGGGTGCCGCGCCGTGCCGCCTGGCCCTCTCCCCCAACGCCCAGGTCTTGGCCTTGGCC
AGTGGCAGTAGTATTCATCTCTACAATACCCGGCGGGGCGAGAAGGAGGAGTGCTTTGAGCGGGTCCATG
GCGAGTGTATCGCCAACTTGTCCTTTGACATCACTGGCCGCTTTCTGGCCTCCTGTGGGGACCGGGCGGT
GCGGCTGTTTCACAACACTCCTGGCCAC
